Addgene plasmid #223680: pSL187
Purpose: (Empty Backbone) pEF-HA-3xNES-CloningSite-mCherry-puroR
Depositing lab: Gaelen Hess. Depositing organization: University of Wisconsin, Madison. Publication: A High-Throughput Screen for Antiproliferative Peptides in Mammalian Cells Identifies Key Transcription Factor Families. Liila-Fogarty SM, Boyum GE, Schwabe CL, Hess GT. ACS Synth Biol. 2024 Oct 19. doi: 10.1021/acssynbio.4c00337. PubMed 39425622.
Backbone
  Vector backbone: pGB010
  Modifications to backbone: Replaced NLS with 3xNES
  Vector type: Mammalian Expression, Lentiviral
  Selectable markers: Puromycin
Growth in bacteria
  Bacterial resistance: Ampicillin, 100 μg/mL
  Growth temperature: 37°C
  Growth strain: NEB Stable
  Copy number: High Copy
Terms and licenses: Academic/Nonprofit Terms; Industry Terms: Not Available to Industry
How to cite: pSL187 was a gift from Gaelen Hess (Addgene plasmid # 223680 ; http://n2t.net/addgene:223680 ; RRID:Addgene_223680)
