[The description below was written by a language model from this plasmid's Addgene catalogue record and pLannotate feature annotations shown in this document.]
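Description:
pSL187 is an empty lentiviral backbone for mammalian expression, derived from pGB010 by replacing that vector's nuclear localization signal with three copies of a nuclear export signal (3xNES). It is maintained in E. coli through a high-copy ColE1/pUC-type origin and an ampicillin resistance gene. The viral portion has a third-generation-style layout. A CMV enhancer/promoter replaces the upstream part of the 5' LTR to drive genomic RNA production in packaging cells. It is followed by the HIV-1 Ψ packaging signal with a gag fragment, the Rev response element for nuclear export of the unspliced genome, and the cPPT/CTS element that aids nuclear import in transduced cells. A WPRE sits downstream of the cargo to boost transcript stability and expression. The 3' end carries a nef-region fragment and a truncated LTR.

According to the catalogue description, the expression cassette is arranged as EF-1α promoter, HA tag, 3xNES, cloning site, mCherry and puromycin resistance. The feature table confirms the EF-1α promoter, mCherry and the puromycin N-acetyltransferase coding sequence. It does not annotate the HA tag, the NES repeats or the cloning site, which presumably lie in the unannotated stretch between the promoter and mCherry. The short gap between mCherry and PuroR suggests a linking element, but the record does not identify it. A single loxP site follows PuroR.

The design lets a user insert a sequence of interest so that it is expressed with an HA epitope and directed out of the nucleus. Red fluorescence marks transduced cells, and puromycin selects for them. The associated publication describes a high-throughput screen for antiproliferative peptides in mammalian cells, which fits use of this backbone for cytoplasmically targeted peptide libraries or individual candidates.
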