Features (pLannotate 1.2.2; 21 found; start..end, strand, type, name):
     57..256     +  promoter       CMV promoter: human cytomegalovirus (CMV) immediate early promoter
    274..454     +  LTR            5' LTR (truncated): truncated 5' long terminal repeat (LTR) from HIV-1
    501..626     +  misc_feature   HIV-1 Ψ: packaging signal of human immunodeficiency virus type 1
    610..948     +  CDS            HIV-1 gag (fragment): gag protein from human immunodeficiency virus 1; gag
   1123..1356    +  misc_feature   RRE: The Rev response element (RRE) of HIV-1 allows for Rev-dependent mRNA export from the nucleus to the cytoplasm.
   1733..1833    +  CDS            Rev (fragment): human immunodeficiency virus 1 (HIV-1) Rev protein; rev; enhances nuclear export of unspliced and incompletely spliced viral mRNAs
   1883..2000    +  misc_feature   cPPT/CTS: central polypurine tract and central termination sequence of HIV-1
   2111..3282    +  promoter       EF-1α promoter: strong constitutive promoter for human elongation factor EF-1α
   3551..4258    +  CDS            mCherry: mCherry is a basic (constitutively fluorescent) red fluorescent protein published in 2004, derived from Discosoma sp.. It is reported to be a very rapidly-maturing monomer with low acid sensitivity.
   4325..4922    +  CDS            PuroR (fragment): puromycin N-acetyltransferase; pac from Streptomyces alboniger; confers resistance to puromycin
   4944..4977    +  protein_bind   loxP: Cre-mediated recombination occurs in the 8-bp core sequence (GCATACAT). Cre recombinase
   5010..5033    +  misc_feature   MCS (fragment): pBluescript multiple cloning site
   5033..5621    +  misc_feature   WPRE: woodchuck hepatitis virus posttranscriptional regulatory element
   5622..5641    +  misc_feature   MCS (fragment): pBluescript multiple cloning site
   5643..6143    +  CDS            nef (fragment): NEF_HV1LA - Experimental evidence at protein level: Swiss-Prot protein existence level 1. Extracellular Nef protein targets CD4(+) T-lymphocytes for apoptosis by interacting with CXCR4 surface receptors. From Human immunodeficiency virus type 1 group M subtype B (isolate Lai) (HIV-1).
   6150..6330    +  LTR            5' LTR (truncated): truncated 5' long terminal repeat (LTR) from HIV-1
   6392..6980    -  rep_origin     ori: high-copy-number ColE1/pMB1/pBR322/pUC origin of replication
   7151..8011    -  CDS            AmpR: β-lactamase; bla; confers resistance to ampicillin, carbenicillin, and related antibiotics
   8012..8116    -  promoter       AmpR promoter: bla
   8175..8227    -  misc_feature   bom (fragment): basis of mobility region from pBR322
   8382..56      +  enhancer       CMV enhancer (across the origin): human cytomegalovirus immediate early enhancer
>Addgene plasmid #223680 | pSL187 | addgene full sequence | sequence record 443659 | Addgene NGS Result
TATGGGACTTTCCTACTTGGCAGTACATCTACGTATTAGTCATCGCTATTACCATGGTGATGCGGTTTTG
GCAGTACATCAATGGGCGTGGATAGCGGTTTGACTCACGGGGATTTCCAAGTCTCCACCCCATTGACGTC
AATGGGAGTTTGTTTTGGCACCAAAATCAACGGGACTTTCCAAAATGTCGTAACAACTCCGCCCCATTGA
CGCAAATGGGCGGTAGGCGTGTACGGTGGGAGGTCTATATAAGCAGCGCGTTTTGCCTGTACTGGGTCTC
TCTGGTTAGACCAGATCTGAGCCTGGGAGCTCTCTGGCTAACTAGGGAACCCACTGCTTAAGCCTCAATA
AAGCTTGCCTTGAGTGCTTCAAGTAGTGTGTGCCCGTCTGTTGTGTGACTCTGGTAACTAGAGATCCCTC
AGACCCTTTTAGTCAGTGTGGAAAATCTCTAGCAGTGGCGCCCGAACAGGGACTTGAAAGCGAAAGGGAA
ACCAGAGGAGCTCTCTCGACGCAGGACTCGGCTTGCTGAAGCGCGCACGGCAAGAGGCGAGGGGCGGCGA
CTGGTGAGTACGCCAAAAATTTTGACTAGCGGAGGCTAGAAGGAGAGAGATGGGTGCGAGAGCGTCAGTA
TTAAGCGGGGGAGAATTAGATCGCGATGGGAAAAAATTCGGTTAAGGCCAGGGGGAAAGAAAAAATATAA
ATTAAAACATATAGTATGGGCAAGCAGGGAGCTAGAACGATTCGCAGTTAATCCTGGCCTGTTAGAAACA
TCAGAAGGCTGTAGACAAATACTGGGACAGCTACAACCATCCCTTCAGACAGGATCAGAAGAACTTAGAT
CATTATATAATACAGTAGCAACCCTCTATTGTGTGCATCAAAGGATAGAGATAAAAGACACCAAGGAAGC
TTTAGACAAGATAGAGGAAGAGCAAAACAAAAGTAAGACCACCGCACAGCAAGCGGCCGGCCGCTGATCT
TCAGACCTGGAGGAGGAGATATGAGGGACAATTGGAGAAGTGAATTATATAAATATAAAGTAGTAAAAAT
TGAACCATTAGGAGTAGCACCCACCAAGGCAAAGAGAAGAGTGGTGCAGAGAGAAAAAAGAGCAGTGGGA
ATAGGAGCTTTGTTCCTTGGGTTCTTGGGAGCAGCAGGAAGCACTATGGGCGCAGCGTCAATGACGCTGA
CGGTACAGGCCAGACAATTATTGTCTGGTATAGTGCAGCAGCAGAACAATTTGCTGAGGGCTATTGAGGC
GCAACAGCATCTGTTGCAACTCACAGTCTGGGGCATCAAGCAGCTCCAGGCAAGAATCCTGGCTGTGGAA
AGATACCTAAAGGATCAACAGCTCCTGGGGATTTGGGGTTGCTCTGGAAAACTCATTTGCACCACTGCTG
TGCCTTGGAATGCTAGTTGGAGTAATAAATCTCTGGAACAGATTTGGAATCACACGACCTGGATGGAGTG
GGACAGAGAAATTAACAATTACACAAGCTTAATACACTCCTTAATTGAAGAATCGCAAAACCAGCAAGAA
AAGAATGAACAAGAATTATTGGAATTAGATAAATGGGCAAGTTTGTGGAATTGGTTTAACATAACAAATT
GGCTGTGGTATATAAAATTATTCATAATGATAGTAGGAGGCTTGGTAGGTTTAAGAATAGTTTTTGCTGT
ACTTTCTATAGTGAATAGAGTTAGGCAGGGATATTCACCATTATCGTTTCAGACCCACCTCCCAACCCCG
AGGGGACCCGACAGGCCCGAAGGAATAGAAGAAGAAGGTGGAGAGAGAGACAGAGACAGATCCATTCGAT
TAGTGAACGGATCGGCACTGCGTGCGCCAATTCTGCAGACAAATGGCAGTATTCATCCACAATTTTAAAA
GAAAAGGGGGGATTGGGGGGTACAGTGCAGGGGAAAGAATAGTAGACATAATAGCAACAGACATACAAAC
TAAAGAATTACAAAAACAAATTACAAAAATTCAAAATTTTCGGGTTTATTACAGGGACAGCAGAGATCCA
GTTTGGTTAGTACCGGGCCCGCTCTAGAGATCCCATTTGACTCAGGCGGCCGCGTGGATAACCGTATTAC
CGCCATGCATGTGCCCGTCAGTGGGCAGAGCGCACATCGCCCACAGTCCCCGAGAAGTTGGGGGGAGGGG
TCGGCAATTGAACCGGTGCCTAGAGAAGGTGGCGCGGGGTAAACTGGGAAAGTGATGTCGTGTACTGGCT
CCGCCTTTTTCCCGAGGGTGGGGGAGAACCGTATATAAGTGCAGTAGTCGCCGTGAACGTTCTTTTTCGC
AACGGGTTTGCCGCCAGAACACAGGTAAGTGCCGTGTGTGGTTCCCGCGGGCCTGGCCTCTTTACGGGTT
ATGGCCCTTGCGTGCCTTGAATTACTTCCACCTGGCTGCAGTACGTGATTCTTGATCCCGAGCTTCGGGT
TGGAAGTGGGTGGGAGAGTTCGAGGCCTTGCGCTTAAGGAGCCCCTTCGCCTCGTGCTTGAGTTGAGGCC
TGGCCTGGGCGCTGGGGCCGCCGCGTGCGAATCTGGTGGCACCTTCGCGCCTGTCTCGCTGCTTTCGATA
AGTCTCTAGCCATTTAAAATTTTTGATGACCTGCTGCGACGCTTTTTTTCTGGCAAGATAGTCTTGTAAA
TGCGGGCCAAGATCTGCACACTGGTATTTCGGTTTTTGGGGCCGCGGGCGGCGACGGGGCCCGTGCGTCC
CAGCGCACATGTTCGGCGAGGCGGGGCCTGCGAGCGCGGCCACCGAGAATCGGACGGGGGTAGTCTCAAG
CTGGCCGGCCTGCTCTGGTGCCTGGCCTCGCGCCGCCGTGTATCGCCCCGCCCTGGGCGGCAAGGCTGGC
CCGGTCGGCACCAGTTGCGTGAGCGGAAAGATGGCCGCTTCCCGGCCCTGCTGCAGGGAGCTCAAAATGG
AGGACGCGGCGCTCGGGAGAGCGGGCGGGTGAGTCACCCACACAAAGGAAAAGGGCCTTTCCGTCCTCAG
CCGTCGCTTCATGTGACTCCACGGAGTACCGGGCGCCGTCCAGGCACCTCGATTAGTTCTCGCGCTTTTG
GAGTACGTCGTCTTTAGGTTGGGGGGAGGGGTTTTATGCGATGGAGTTTCCCCACACTGAGTGGGTGGAG
ACTGAAGTTAGGCCAGCTTGGCACTTGATGTAATTCTCCTTGGAATTTGCCCTTTTTGAGTTTGGATCTT
GGTTCATTCTCAAGCCTCAGACAGTGGTTCAAAGTTTTTTTCTTCCATTTCAGGTGTCGTGAGCTAGCCA
CCATGTATCCCTATGACGTGCCCGATTATGCCGGCTCACTTCAACTGCCTCCACTTGAAAGACTGACACT
GGGATCATTACAATTACCTCCTTTAGAACGATTAACACTCGGTTCACTACAGCTTCCGCCTCTTGAGAGA
TTGACATTAGCGGCCGCTGGATCCGGATCAGGCTCCGGAGACGGGTCAAGCGTCTCTGGATCTGGAGAGG
GAAGGGGAAGCCTCCTAACTTGCGGAGATGTCGAGGAGAATCCTGGCCCAATGGTGAGCAAGGGCGAGGA
GGATAACATGGCCATCATCAAGGAGTTCATGCGCTTCAAGGTGCACATGGAGGGCTCCGTGAACGGCCAC
GAGTTCGAGATCGAGGGCGAGGGCGAGGGCCGCCCCTACGAGGGCACCCAGACCGCCAAGCTGAAGGTGA
CCAAGGGTGGCCCCCTGCCCTTCGCCTGGGACATCCTGTCCCCTCAGTTCATGTACGGCTCCAAGGCCTA
CGTGAAGCACCCCGCCGACATCCCCGACTACTTGAAGCTGTCCTTCCCCGAGGGCTTCAAGTGGGAGCGC
GTGATGAACTTCGAGGACGGCGGCGTGGTGACCGTGACCCAGGACTCCTCCCTGCAGGACGGCGAGTTCA
TCTACAAGGTGAAGCTGCGCGGCACCAACTTCCCCTCCGACGGCCCCGTAATGCAGAAGAAGACCATGGG
CTGGGAGGCCTCCTCCGAGCGGATGTACCCCGAGGACGGCGCCCTGAAGGGCGAGATCAAGCAGAGGCTG
AAGCTGAAGGACGGCGGCCACTACGACGCTGAGGTCAAGACCACCTACAAGGCCAAGAAGCCCGTGCAGC
TGCCCGGCGCCTACAACGTCAACATCAAGTTGGACATCACCTCCCACAACGAGGACTACACCATCGTGGA
ACAGTACGAACGCGCCGAGGGCCGCCACTCCACCGGCGGCATGGACGAGCTGTACAAGGGAAGCGGAGCT
ACTAACTTCAGCCTGCTGAAGCAGGCTGGTGACGTGGAGGAGAACCCTGGACCTATGACCGAGTACAAGC
CCACGGTGCGCCTCGCCACCCGCGACGACGTCCCCCGGGCCGTACGCACCCTCGCCGCCGCGTTCGCCGA
CTACCCCGCCACGCGCCACACCGTCGACCCGGACCGCCACATCGAGCGGGTCACCGAGCTGCAAGAACTC
TTCCTCACGCGCGTCGGGCTCGACATCGGCAAGGTGTGGGTCGCGGACGACGGCGCCGCGGTGGCGGTCT
GGACCACGCCGGAGAGCGTCGAAGCGGGGGCGGTGTTCGCCGAGATCGGCCCGCGCATGGCCGAGTTGAG
CGGTTCCCGGCTGGCCGCGCAGCAACAGATGGAAGGCCTCCTGGCGCCGCACCGGCCCAAGGAGCCCGCG
TGGTTCCTGGCCACCGTCGGCGTATCGCCCGACCACCAGGGCAAGGGTCTGGGCAGCGCCGTCGTGCTCC
CCGGAGTGGAGGCGGCCGAGCGCGCCGGGGTGCCCGCCTTCCTGGAGACCTCCGCGCCCCGCAACCTCCC
CTTCTACGAGCGGCTCGGCTTCACCGTCACCGCCGACGTCGAGGTGCCCGAAGGACCGCGCACCTGGTGC
ATGACCCGCAAGCCCGGTGCCTAAGAATTCGTCGAGGGACCTAATAACTTCGTATAGCATACATTATACG
AAGTTATACATGTTTAAGGGTTCCGGTTCCACTAGGTACAATTCGATATCAAGCTTATCGATAATCAACC
TCTGGATTACAAAATTTGTGAAAGATTGACTGGTATTCTTAACTATGTTGCTCCTTTTACGCTATGTGGA
TACGCTGCTTTAATGCCTTTGTATCATGCTATTGCTTCCCGTATGGCTTTCATTTTCTCCTCCTTGTATA
AATCCTGGTTGCTGTCTCTTTATGAGGAGTTGTGGCCCGTTGTCAGGCAACGTGGCGTGGTGTGCACTGT
GTTTGCTGACGCAACCCCCACTGGTTGGGGCATTGCCACCACCTGTCAGCTCCTTTCCGGGACTTTCGCT
TTCCCCCTCCCTATTGCCACGGCGGAACTCATCGCCGCCTGCCTTGCCCGCTGCTGGACAGGGGCTCGGC
TGTTGGGCACTGACAATTCCGTGGTGTTGTCGGGGAAATCATCGTCCTTTCCTTGGCTGCTCGCCTGTGT
TGCCACCTGGATTCTGCGCGGGACGTCCTTCTGCTACGTCCCTTCGGCCCTCAATCCAGCGGACCTTCCT
TCCCGCGGCCTGCTGCCGGCTCTGCGGCCTCTTCCGCGTCTTCGCCTTCGCCCTCAGACGAGTCGGATCT
CCCTTTGGGCCGCCTCCCCGCATCGATACCGTCGACCTCGATCGAGACCTAGAAAAACATGGAGCAATCA
CAAGTAGCAATACAGCAGCTACCAATGCTGATTGTGCCTGGCTAGAAGCACAAGAGGAGGAGGAGGTGGG
TTTTCCAGTCACACCTCAGGTACCTTTAAGACCAATGACTTACAAGGCAGCTGTAGATCTTAGCCACTTT
TTAAAAGAAAAGGGGGGACTGGAAGGGCTAATTCACTCCCAACGAAGACAAGATATCCTTGATCTGTGGA
TCTACCACACACAAGGCTACTTCCCTGATTGGCAGAACTACACACCAGGGCCAGGGATCAGATATCCACT
GACCTTTGGATGGTGCTACAAGCTAGTACCAGTTGAGCAAGAGAAGGTAGAAGAAGCCAATGAAGGAGAG
AACACCCGCTTGTTACACCCTGTGAGCCTGCATGGGATGGATGACCCGGAGAGAGAAGTATTAGAGTGGA
GGTTTGACAGCCGCCTAGCATTTCATCACATGGCCCGAGAGCTGCATCCGGACTGTACTGGGTCTCTCTG
GTTAGACCAGATCTGAGCCTGGGAGCTCTCTGGCTAACTAGGGAACCCACTGCTTAAGCCTCAATAAAGC
TTGCCTTGAGTGCTTCAAGTAGTGTGTGCCCGTCTGTTGTGTGACTCTGGTAACTAGAGATCCCTCAGAC
CCTTTTAGTCAGTGTGGAAAATCTCTAGCAGCATGTGAGCAAAAGGCCAGCAAAAGGCCAGGAACCGTAA
AAAGGCCGCGTTGCTGGCGTTTTTCCATAGGCTCCGCCCCCCTGACGAGCATCACAAAAATCGACGCTCA
AGTCAGAGGTGGCGAAACCCGACAGGACTATAAAGATACCAGGCGTTTCCCCCTGGAAGCTCCCTCGTGC
GCTCTCCTGTTCCGACCCTGCCGCTTACCGGATACCTGTCCGCCTTTCTCCCTTCGGGAAGCGTGGCGCT
TTCTCATAGCTCACGCTGTAGGTATCTCAGTTCGGTGTAGGTCGTTCGCTCCAAGCTGGGCTGTGTGCAC
GAACCCCCCGTTCAGCCCGACCGCTGCGCCTTATCCGGTAACTATCGTCTTGAGTCCAACCCGGTAAGAC
ACGACTTATCGCCACTGGCAGCAGCCACTGGTAACAGGATTAGCAGAGCGAGGTATGTAGGCGGTGCTAC
AGAGTTCTTGAAGTGGTGGCCTAACTACGGCTACACTAGAAGAACAGTATTTGGTATCTGCGCTCTGCTG
AAGCCAGTTACCTTCGGAAAAAGAGTTGGTAGCTCTTGATCCGGCAAACAAACCACCGCTGGTAGCGGTG
GTTTTTTTGTTTGCAAGCAGCAGATTACGCGCAGAAAAAAAGGATCTCAAGAAGATCCTTTGATCTTTTC
TACGGGGTCTGACGCTCAGTGGAACGAAAACTCACGTTAAGGGATTTTGGTCATGAGATTATCAAAAAGG
ATCTTCACCTAGATCCTTTTAAATTAAAAATGAAGTTTTAAATCAATCTAAAGTATATATGAGTAAACTT
GGTCTGACAGTTACCAATGCTTAATCAGTGAGGCACCTATCTCAGCGATCTGTCTATTTCGTTCATCCAT
AGTTGCCTGACTCCCCGTCGTGTAGATAACTACGATACGGGAGGGCTTACCATCTGGCCCCAGTGCTGCA
ATGATACCGCGAGACCCACGCTCACCGGCTCCAGATTTATCAGCAATAAACCAGCCAGCCGGAAGGGCCG
AGCGCAGAAGTGGTCCTGCAACTTTATCCGCCTCCATCCAGTCTATTAATTGTTGCCGGGAAGCTAGAGT
AAGTAGTTCGCCAGTTAATAGTTTGCGCAACGTTGTTGCCATTGCTACAGGCATCGTGGTGTCACGCTCG
TCGTTTGGTATGGCTTCATTCAGCTCCGGTTCCCAACGATCAAGGCGAGTTACATGATCCCCCATGTTGT
GCAAAAAAGCGGTTAGCTCCTTCGGTCCTCCGATCGTTGTCAGAAGTAAGTTGGCCGCAGTGTTATCACT
CATGGTTATGGCAGCACTGCATAATTCTCTTACTGTCATGCCATCCGTAAGATGCTTTTCTGTGACTGGT
GAGTACTCAACCAAGTCATTCTGAGAATAGTGTATGCGGCGACCGAGTTGCTCTTGCCCGGCGTCAATAC
GGGATAATACCGCGCCACATAGCAGAACTTTAAAAGTGCTCATCATTGGAAAACGTTCTTCGGGGCGAAA
ACTCTCAAGGATCTTACCGCTGTTGAGATCCAGTTCGATGTAACCCACTCGTGCACCCAACTGATCTTCA
GCATCTTTTACTTTCACCAGCGTTTCTGGGTGAGCAAAAACAGGAAGGCAAAATGCCGCAAAAAAGGGAA
TAAGGGCGACACGGAAATGTTGAATACTCATACTCTTCCTTTTTCAATATTATTGAAGCATTTATCAGGG
TTATTGTCTCATGAGCGGATACATATTTGAATGTATTTAGAAAAATAAACAAATAGGGGTTCCGCGCACA
TTTCCCCGAAAAGTGCCACCTGACGTCGACGGATCGGGAGATCTCCCGATCCCCTATGGTGCACTCTCAG
TACAATCTGCTCTGATGCCGCATAGTTAAGCCAGTATCTGCTCCCTGCTTGTGTGTTGGAGGTCGCTGAG
TAGTGCGCGAGCAAAATTTAAGCTACAACAAGGCAAGGCTTGACCGACAATTGCATGAAGAATCTGCTTA
GGGTTAGGCGTTTTGCGCTGCTTCGCGATGTACGGGCCAGATATACGCGTTGACATTGATTATTGACTAG
TTATTAATAGTAATCAATTACGGGGTCATTAGTTCATAGCCCATATATGGAGTTCCGCGTTACATAACTT
ACGGTAAATGGCCCGCCTGGCTGACCGCCCAACGACCCCCGCCCATTGACGTCAATAATGACGTATGTTC
CCATAGTAACGCCAATAGGGACTTTCCATTGACGTCAATGGGTGGAGTATTTACGGTAAACTGCCCACTT
GGCAGTACATCAAGTGTATCATATGCCAAGTACGCCCCCTATTGACGTCAATGACGGTAAATGGCCCGCC
TGGCATTATGCCCAGTACATGACCT
